>Addgene plasmid #209987 | pLPO5 | addgene full sequence | sequence record 419346 | Addgene NGS Result
CGTCTCGTGTGAAGGATTATTCGGCTGGTTGCGACGTTAAAATGATAAAGGTTGTATTAATCTTATATTA
CGGTTATAATGTACTCAACTTAATAAATGAACGCAAAAAAAAGAACCCTCAACTTAGCAGAGTTAGGATT
CACGACTTATCAGCACAACCTGATAAGATTTTCGATAGCAAGTACTACCAATACAAGCTATCTAACTTGG
TACTATTATAACATGTAGGCTAAGTTTTTCAACCATTGATACTTAAAGTAAACGGTTGTTATCGGGAATC
TTAACAGAAACCTGATAGCAACCGTTTTTTTGTTATTCAATGGTTAGCAACCATCAAAGCAACTAAAGGC
TGGAAACCTGTTCTTAGCTAGTAAAACCTCCCGTGAGTGTCGTTCGTGACCCCGCTTGCAGTTAACAACA
TAGGTATGCTAAACCTTGTCGAGATCAACGCGACTAAAGACGTGGCTGGAAGACTAGGAAATGATACGGA
CAGGCTAACTATTAACGCAGATTATTCGGGTTGCTGCTAAAACCAACTCTAATAATAGTTAGTGCAAGGG
CTGGTTGAGCTTAAATTGTCTGATAAAGAGTTCTCTCTTTATACTGCAAAAGAAGCGCAGTTATTCACGA
TTAGGATAACTGTTTGAGAGAGCCTAAGGGCTTGACCCTTGATGGTTTAAGCACCGCTATGCGTGCGGGT
GCTTGAGACGGATCCAGTCCGGCAAAAAAGGGCAAGGTGTCACCACCCTGCCCTTTTTCTTTAAAACCGA
AAAGATTACTTCGCGTTATGCAGGCTTCCTCGCTCACTGACTCGCTGCGCTCGGTCGTTCGGCTGCGGCG
AGCGGTATCAGCTCACTCAAAGGCGGTAATACGGTTATCCACAGAATCAGGGGATAACGCAGGAAAGAAC
ATGTGAGCAAAAGGCCAGCAAAAGGCCAGGAACCGTAAAAAGGCCGCGTTGCTGGCGTTTTTCCACAGGC
TCCGCCCCCCTGACGAGCATCACAAAAATCGACGCTCAAGTCAGAGGTGGCGAAACCCGACAGGACTATA
AAGATACCAGGCGTTTCCCCCTGGAAGCTCCCTCGTGCGCTCTCCTGTTCCGACCCTGCCGCTTACCGGA
TACCTGTCCGCCTTTCTCCCTTCGGGAAGCGTGGCGCTTTCTCATAGCTCACGCTGTAGGTATCTCAGTT
CGGTGTAGGTCGTTCGCTCCAAGCTGGGCTGTGTGCACGAACCCCCCGTTCAGCCCGACCGCTGCGCCTT
ATCCGGTAACTATCGTCTTGAGTCCAACCCGGTAAGACACGACTTATCGCCACTGGCAGCAGCCACTGGT
AACAGGATTAGCAGAGCGAGGTATGTAGGCGGTGCTACAGAGTTCTTGAAGTGGTGGCCTAACTACGGCT
ACACTAGAAGAACAGTATTTGGTATCTGCGCTCTGCTGAAGCCAGTTACCTTCGGAAAAAGAGTTGGTAG
CTCTTGATCCGGCAAACAAACCACCGCTGGTAGCGGTGGTTTTTTTGTTTGCAAGCAGCAGATTACGCGC
AGAAAAAAAGGATCTCAAGAAGATCCTTTGATCTTTTCTACGGGGTCTGACGCTCAGTGGAACGAAAACT
CACGTTAAGGGATTTTGGTCATGAGATTATCAAAAAGGATCTTCACCTAGATCCTTTTAAATTAAAAATG
AAGTTTTAAATCAATCTAAAGTATATATGAGTAAACTTGGTCTGACAGCTCGAGGCTTGGATTCTCACCA
ATAAAAAACGCCCGGCGGCAACCGAGCGTTCTGAACAAATCCAGATGGAGTTCTGAGGTCATTACTGGAT
CTATCAACAGGAGTCCAAACGTGTAAACTTGGTCTGACAGTTACCAATGCTTAATCAGTGAGGCACCTAT
CTCAGCGATCTGTCTATTTCGTTCATCCATAGTTGCCTGACTCCCCGTCGTGTAGATAACTACGATACGG
GAGGGCTTACCATCTGGCCCCAGTGCTGCAATGATACCGCGAGAACCACGCTCACCGGCTCCAGATTTAT
CAGCAATAAACCAGCCAGCCGGAAGGGCCGAGCGCAGAAGTGGTCCTGCAACTTTATCCGCCTCCATCCA
GTCTATTAATTGTTGCCGGGAAGCTAGAGTAAGTAGTTCGCCAGTTAATAGTTTGCGCAACGTTGTTGCC
ATTGCTGCAGGCATCGTGGTGTCACGCTCGTCGTTTGGTATGGCTTCATTCAGCTCCGGTTCCCAACGAT
CAAGGCGAGTTACATGATCCCCCATGTTGTGCAAAAAAGCGGTTAGCTCCTTCGGTCCTCCGATCGTTGT
CAGAAGTAAGTTGGCCGCAGTGTTATCACTCATGGTTATGGCAGCACTGCATAATTCTCTTACTGTCATG
CCATCCGTAAGATGCTTTTCTGTGACTGGTGAGTACTCAACCAAGTCATTCTGAGAATAGTGTATGCGGC
GACCGAGTTGCTCTTGCCCGGCGTCAACACGGGATAATACCGCGCCACATAGCAGAACTTTAAAAGTGCT
CATCATTGGAAAACGTTCTTCGGGGCGAAAACTCTCAAGGATCTTACCGCTGTTGAGATCCAGTTCGATG
TAACCCACTCGTGCACCCAACTGATCTTCAGCATCTTTTACTTTCACCAGCGTTTCTGGGTGAGCAAAAA
CAGGAAGGCAAAATGCCGCAAAAAAGGGAATAAGGGCGACACGGAAATGTTGAATACTCATACTCTTCCT
TTTTCAATATTATTGAAGCATTTATCAGGGTTATTGTCTCATGAGCGGATACATATTTGAATGTATTTAG
AAAAATAAACAAATAGGGGTTCCGCGCACATTTCCCCGAAAA
Features (pLannotate 1.2.2; 5 found; start..end, strand, type, name):
    718..775     +  terminator     his operon terminator: This putative transcriptin terminator from the E. coli his operon has a 2-bp deletion introduced during synthesis. Its efficiency has not been determined.
    970..1558    -  rep_origin     ori: high-copy-number ColE1/pMB1/pBR322/pUC origin of replication
   1741..1835    -  terminator     lambda t0 terminator: transcription terminator from phage lambda
   1864..2721    -  CDS            bla: BLAT_ECOLX - Experimental evidence at protein level: Swiss-Prot protein existence level 1. TEM-type are the most prevalent beta-lactamases in enterobacteria; they hydrolyze the beta-lactam bond in susceptible beta-lactam antibiotics, thus conferring resistance to penicillins and cephalosporins. TEM-3 and TEM-4 are capable of hydrolyzing cefotaxime and ceftazidime. TEM-5 is capable of hydrolyzing ceftazidime. TEM-6 is capable of hydrolyzing ceftazidime and aztreonam. TEM-8/CAZ-2, TEM- 16/CAZ-7 and TEM-24/CAZ-6 are markedly active against ceftazidime. IRT- 4 shows resistance to beta-lactamase in
   2722..2826    -  promoter       AmpR promoter: bla
