[The description below was written by a language model from this plasmid's Addgene catalogue record and pLannotate feature annotations shown in this document.]
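Description:
pLPO5 is a small (about 2.8 kb) part-storage plasmid from a Golden Gate assembly toolbox developed for engineering Lactiplantibacillus plantarum. It is built on the pLP4 backbone and catalogued as a bacterial expression vector, but its role is that of a donor. It holds a "Level 0*" part, the 256rep replication origin from L. plantarum, which is intended to be incorporated into Level 2 plasmids. The part was inserted using BsaI, a Type IIS enzyme, and both BsaI sites were destroyed during cloning. The record does not state which enzyme or overhangs are used to release the part for later assembly steps.

In E. coli, the plasmid is maintained through a ColE1/pMB1-type origin and selected with ampicillin. Resistance comes from a TEM-type bla beta-lactamase gene driven by its native AmpR promoter, and this gene is followed by a phage lambda t0 terminator. A putative terminator from the E. coli his operon is also annotated and may insulate the part region from transcription elsewhere in the backbone, although its efficiency is noted as undetermined. The automated annotation labels the E. coli origin as high-copy, whereas the catalogue entry lists the plasmid as low copy, and the record does not resolve this difference.

The feature table does not annotate the 256rep insert itself. It presumably lies in the unannotated sequence, such as the roughly 700 nt upstream of the his terminator. No promoter, coding payload or reporter is recorded. The plasmid's purpose is to supply a lactobacillal replication function so that assembled multigene constructs can replicate in L. plantarum, for example in the monoterpenoid biosynthesis engineering for which the toolbox was applied.
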