Addgene plasmid #209987: pLPO5
Purpose: Contains Level 0* Part: replication origin (256rep) for the construction of Level 2 plasmids
Depositing lab: Thorsten Mascher. Depositing organization: Technische Universitaet Dresden. Publication: Development of a Golden Gate Assembly-Based Genetic Toolbox for Lactiplantibacillus plantarum and Its Application for Engineering Monoterpenoid Biosynthesis. Li X, Schönberg PY, Wucherpfennig T, Hinze C, Sulaj F, Henle T, Mascher T. ACS Synth Biol. 2024 Sep 20;13(9):2764-2779. doi: 10.1021/acssynbio.4c00075. Epub 2024 Sep 10. PubMed 39254046.
Backbone
  Vector backbone: pLP4
  Vector type: Bacterial Expression
Growth in bacteria
  Bacterial resistance: Ampicillin, 100 μg/mL
  Growth temperature: 37°C
  Growth strain: DH5alpha
  Copy number: Low Copy
Gene/Insert
  Gene/Insert name: replication origin (256_rep)
  Species: L. plantarum
  Cloning method: Restriction Enzyme; 5′ cloning site BsaI (destroyed during cloning); 3′ cloning site BsaI (destroyed during cloning)
Terms and licenses: Academic/Nonprofit Terms; Industry Terms: Not Available to Industry
How to cite: pLPO5 was a gift from Thorsten Mascher (Addgene plasmid # 209987 ; http://n2t.net/addgene:209987 ; RRID:Addgene_209987)
